>Addgene plasmid #128809 | pJBL3752 | addgene full sequence | sequence record 266729 | Addgene NGS Result
GGAGATTTCCTGGAAGATGCCAGGAAGATACTTAACAGGGAAGTGAGAGGGCCGCGGCAAAGCCGTTTTT
CCATAGGCTCCGCCCCCCTGACAAGCATCACGAAATCTGACGCTCAAATCAGTGGTGGCGAAACCCGACA
GGACTATAAAGATACCAGGCGTTTCCCCCTGGCGGCTCCCTCGTGCGCTCTCCTGTTCCTGCCTTTCGGT
TTACCGGTGTCATTCCGCTGTTATGGCCGCGTTTGTCTCATTCCACGCCTGACACTCAGTTCCGGGTAGG
CAGTTCGCTCCAAGCTGGACTGTATGCACGAACCCCCCGTTCAGTCCGACCGCTGCGCCTTATCCGGTAA
CTATCGTCTTGAGTCCAACCCGGAAAGACATGCAAAAGCACCACTGGCAGCAGCCACTGGTAATTGATTT
AGAGGAGTTAGTCTTGAAGTCATGCGCCGGTTAAGGCTAAACTGAAAGGACAAGTTTTGGTGACTGCGCT
CCTCCAAGCCAGTTACCTCGGTTCAAAGAGTTGGTAGCTCAGAGAACCTTCGAAAAACCGCCCTGCAAGG
CGGTTTTTTCGTTTTCAGAGCAAGAGATTACGCGCAGACCAAAACGATCTCAAGAAGATCATCTTATTAA
TCAGATAAAATATTTCTAGATTTCAGTGCAATTTATCTCTTCAAATGTAGCACCTGAAGTCAGCCCCATA
CGATATAAGTTGTAATTCTCATGTTTGACAGCTTATCATCGATAAGCTTCCGATGGCGCGCCGAGAGGCT
TTACACTTTATGCTTCCGGCTGAATTCTAAAGATCTTTGACAGCTAGCTCAGTCCTAGGTATAATACTAG
TTTATAGGCGATGGAGTTCGCCATAAACGCTGCTTAGCTAATGACTCCTACCAGTATCACTACTGGTAGG
AGTCTATTTTTTTAGGAGGAAGGATCTATGAGCAAAGGAGAAGAACTTTTCACTGGAGTTGTCCCAATTC
TTGTTGAATTAGATGGTGATGTTAATGGGCACAAATTTTCTGTCCGTGGAGAGGGTGAAGGTGATGCTAC
AAACGGAAAACTCACCCTTAAATTTATTTGCACTACTGGAAAACTACCTGTTCCGTGGCCAACACTTGTC
ACTACTCTGACCTATGGTGTTCAATGCTTTTCCCGTTATCCGGATCACATGAAACGGCATGACTTTTTCA
AGAGTGCCATGCCCGAAGGTTATGTACAGGAACGCACTATATCTTTCAAAGATGACGGGACCTACAAGAC
GCGTGCTGAAGTCAAGTTTGAAGGTGATACCCTTGTTAATCGTATCGAGTTAAAGGGTATTGATTTTAAA
GAAGATGGAAACATTCTTGGACACAAACTCGAGTACAACTTTAACTCACACAATGTATACATCACGGCAG
ACAAACAAAAGAATGGAATCAAAGCTAACTTCAAAATTCGCCACAACGTTGAAGATGGTTCCGTTCAACT
AGCAGACCATTATCAACAAAATACTCCAATTGGCGATGGCCCTGTCCTTTTACCAGACAACCATTACCTG
TCGACACAATCTGTCCTTTCGAAAGATCCCAACGAAAAGCGTGACCACATGGTCCTTCTTGAGTTTGTAA
CTGCTGCTGGGATTACACATGGCATGGATGAGCTCTACAAATAAGGATCCAAACTCGAGTAAGGATCTCC
AGGCATCAAATAAAACGAAAGGCTCAGTCGAAAGACTGGGCCTTTCGTTTTATCTGTTGTTTGTCGGTGA
ACGCTCTCTACTAGAGTCACACTGGCTCACCTTCGGGTGGGCCTTTCTGCGTTTATACCTAGGGTACGGT
TTTGGGATCCTTACTCGAGTCTAGACTGCAGTTGATCGGGCACGTAAGAGGTTCCAACTTTCACCATAAT
GAAATAAGATCACTACCGGGCGTATTTTTTGAGTTATCGAGATTTTCAGGAGCTAAGGAAGCTAAAATGG
AGAAAAAAATCACTGGATATACCACCGTTGATATATCCCAATGGCATCGTAAAGAACATTTTGAGGCATT
TCAGTCAGTTGCTCAATGTACCTATAACCAGACCGTTCAGCTGGATATTACGGCCTTTTTAAAGACCGTA
AAGAAAAATAAGCACAAGTTTTATCCGGCCTTTATTCACATTCTTGCCCGCCTGATGAATGCTCATCCGG
AATTTCGTATGGCAATGAAAGACGGTGAGCTGGTGATATGGGATAGTGTTCACCCTTGTTACACCGTTTT
CCATGAGCAAACTGAAACGTTTTCATCGCTCTGGAGTGAATACCACGACGATTTCCGGCAGTTTCTACAC
ATATATTCGCAAGATGTGGCGTGTTACGGTGAAAACCTGGCCTATTTCCCTAAAGGGTTTATTGAGAATA
TGTTTTTCGTCTCAGCCAATCCCTGGGTGAGTTTCACCAGTTTTGATTTAAACGTGGCCAATATGGACAA
CTTCTTCGCCCCCGTTTTCACCATGGGCAAATATTATACGCAAGGCGACAAGGTGCTGATGCCGCTGGCG
ATTCAGGTTCATCATGCCGTTTGTGATGGCTTCCATGTCGGCAGAATGCTTAATGAATTACAACAGTACT
GCGATGAGTGGCAGGGCGGGGCGTAATTTGATATCGAGCTCGCTTGGACTCCTGTTGATAGATCCAGTAA
TGACCTCAGAACTCCATCTGGATTTGTTCAGAACGCTCGGTTGCCGCCGGGCGTTTTTTATTGGTGAGAA
TCCAAGCCTCCGATCAACGTCTCATTTTCGCCAAAAGTTGGCCCAGGGCTTCCCGGTATCAACAGGGACA
CCAGGATTTATTTATTCTGCGAAGTGATCTTCCGTCACAGGTATTTATTCGGCGCAAAGTGCGTCGGGTG
ATGCTGCCAACTTACTGATTTAGTGTATGATGGTGTTTTTGAGGTGCTCCAGTGGCTTCTGTTTCTATCA
GCTGTCCCTCCTGTTCAGCTACTGACGGGGTGGTGCGTAACGGCAAAAGCACCGCCGGACATCAGCGCTA
GCGGAGTGTATACTGGCTTACTATGTTGGCACTGATGAGGGTGTCAGTGAAGTGCTTCATGTGGCAGGAG
AAAAAAGGCTGCACCGGTGCGTCAGCAGAATATGTGATACAGGATATATTCCGCTTCCTCGCTCACTGAC
TCGCTACGCTCGGTCGTTCGACTGCGGCGAGCGGAAATGGCTTACGAACGGGGC
Features (pLannotate 1.2.2; 13 found; start..end, strand, type, name):
     68..613     -  rep_origin     p15A ori: Plasmids containing the medium-copy-number p15A origin of replication can be propagated in E. coli cells that contain a second plasmid with the ColE1 origin.
    725..749     +  promoter       tet promoter (fragment): E. coli promoter for tetracycline efflux protein gene
    770..791     +  promoter       lac UV5 promoter (fragment): E. coli lac promoter with an "up" mutation
    807..841     +  promoter       J23119(SpeI) promoter: bacterial promoter (Registry of Standard Biological Parts BBa J23119) modified to end with an SpeI site
    837..896     +  ncRNA          Fluoride: Accession: RF01734 - Fluoride riboswitch
    938..1651    +  CDS            Superfolder GFP: Superfolder GFP is a basic (constitutively fluorescent) green fluorescent protein published in 2005, derived from Aequorea victoria. It is reported to be a very rapidly-maturing weak dimer.
   1687..1758    +  terminator     rrnB T1 terminator: transcription terminator T1 from the E. coli rrnB gene
   1774..1801    +  terminator     T7Te terminator: phage T7 early transcription terminator
   1859..1956    +  promoter       cat promoter: promoter of the E. coli cat gene encoding chloramphenicol acetyltransferase
   1957..2613    +  CDS            cat: CAT_ECOLX - Experimental evidence at protein level: Swiss-Prot protein existence level 1. This enzyme is an effector of chloramphenicol resistance in bacteria. From Escherichia coli. This protein is used as a marker in many commonly used cloning vectors, such as pACYC184.
   2637..2731    +  terminator     lambda t0 terminator: transcription terminator from phage lambda
   2867..3010    +  mobile_element IS1 (fragment): prokaryotic transposable element IS1
   3129..3184    -  rep_origin     RSF ori (fragment): Plasmids containing the RSF 1030 origin of replication can be propagated in E. coli cells that contain additional plasmids with compatible origins.
