[The description below was written by a language model from this plasmid's Addgene catalogue record and pLannotate feature annotations shown in this document.]
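Description:
pJBL3752 is a small synthetic bacterial expression plasmid of about 3.2 kb that serves as a fluoride biosensor construct, placing superfolder GFP under the control of a fluoride-responsive riboswitch. It replicates in E. coli from a p15A origin, which the catalogue entry lists as low copy and which is compatible with ColE1-type plasmids. Selection is by chloramphenicol, through a cat (chloramphenicol acetyltransferase) gene driven by its own promoter and followed by the lambda t0 terminator. The automated annotation also flags short fragments resembling a tet promoter, a lac UV5 promoter, IS1 and an RSF origin. These are partial matches, most likely backbone remnants or chance similarities rather than functional parts.

The roughly 1 kb sensor cassette begins with the strong constitutive J23119 promoter (the SpeI-ended variant), which leads directly into a fluoride riboswitch element, followed by the sfGFP coding sequence and tandem rrnB T1 and T7Te terminators. Fluoride riboswitches generally act as ligand-dependent gates: without fluoride the leader RNA adopts a structure that prevents productive expression of the downstream gene, and fluoride binding stabilises an alternative fold that allows expression. The record does not state the source organism or precise regulatory mechanism of the riboswitch used here. Transcription is therefore initiated constitutively, while green fluorescence reports the presence of fluoride. The associated publication describes point-of-use detection of environmental fluoride with a cell-free riboswitch-based biosensor, so this plasmid is suited to use as the DNA template for a fluorescent readout in cell-free expression reactions.
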