Addgene plasmid #128809: pJBL3752
Purpose: Fluoride riboswitch-regulated sfGFP
Depositing lab: Julius Lucks. Depositing organization: Northwestern University. Publication: Point-of-Use Detection of Environmental Fluoride via a Cell-Free Riboswitch-Based Biosensor. Thavarajah W, Silverman AD, Verosloff M, Kelley-Loughnane N, Jewett MC, Lucks JB. ACS Synth Biol. 2019 Dec 12. doi: 10.1021/acssynbio.9b00347. PubMed 31829623.
Backbone
  Vector backbone: Synthetic
  Backbone size w/o insert (bp): 2204
  Total vector size (bp): 3205
  Vector type: Bacterial Expression, Synthetic Biology
  Selectable markers: Chloramphenicol
Growth in bacteria
  Bacterial resistance: Chloramphenicol, 25 μg/mL
  Growth temperature: 37°C
  Growth strain: DH5alpha
  Copy number: Low Copy
Gene/Insert
  Gene/Insert name: Fluoride riboswitch-regulated sfGFP
  Species: Synthetic
  Insert size (bp): 1001
Terms and licenses: Academic/Nonprofit Terms; Industry Terms: Not Available to Industry
How to cite: pJBL3752 was a gift from Julius Lucks (Addgene plasmid # 128809 ; http://n2t.net/addgene:128809 ; RRID:Addgene_128809)
