>Addgene plasmid #128809 | pJBL3752 | depositor partial sequence | sequence record 247014 | Coding sequence with promoter and terminator
TTGACAGCTAGCTCAGTCCTAGGTATAATACTAGTTTATAGGCGATGGAGTTCGCCATAAACGCTGCTTA
GCTAATGACTCCTACCAGTATCACTACTGGTAGGAGTCTATTTTTTTAGGAGGAAGGATCTATGAGCAAA
GGAGAAGAACTTTTCACTGGAGTTGTCCCAATTCTTGTTGAATTAGATGGTGATGTTAATGGGCACAAAT
TTTCTGTCCGTGGAGAGGGTGAAGGTGATGCTACAAACGGAAAACTCACCCTTAAATTTATTTGCACTAC
TGGAAAACTACCTGTTCCGTGGCCAACACTTGTCACTACTCTGACCTATGGTGTTCAATGCTTTTCCCGT
TATCCGGATCACATGAAACGGCATGACTTTTTCAAGAGTGCCATGCCCGAAGGTTATGTACAGGAACGCA
CTATATCTTTCAAAGATGACGGGACCTACAAGACGCGTGCTGAAGTCAAGTTTGAAGGTGATACCCTTGT
TAATCGTATCGAGTTAAAGGGTATTGATTTTAAAGAAGATGGAAACATTCTTGGACACAAACTCGAGTAC
AACTTTAACTCACACAATGTATACATCACGGCAGACAAACAAAAGAATGGAATCAAAGCTAACTTCAAAA
TTCGCCACAACGTTGAAGATGGTTCCGTTCAACTAGCAGACCATTATCAACAAAATACTCCAATTGGCGA
TGGCCCTGTCCTTTTACCAGACAACCATTACCTGTCGACACAATCTGTCCTTTCGAAAGATCCCAACGAA
AAGCGTGACCACATGGTCCTTCTTGAGTTTGTAACTGCTGCTGGGATTACACATGGCATGGATGAGCTCT
ACAAATAAGGATCCAAACTCGAGTAAGGATCTCCAGGCATCAAATAAAACGAAAGGCTCAGTCGAAAGAC
TGGGCCTTTCGTTTTATCTGTTGTTTGTCGGTGAACGCTCTCTACTAGAGTCACACTGGCTCACCTTCGG
GTGGGCCTTTCTGCGTTTATA
